>Addgene plasmid #192510 | phH1-GBX2-gRNA | addgene full sequence | sequence record 396634 | Addgene NGS Result
GAACGCTGACGTCATCAACCCGCTCCAAGGAATCGCGGGCCCAGTGTCACTAGGCGGGAACACCCAGCGC
GCGTGCGCCCTGGCAGGAAGATGGCTGTGAGGGACAGGGGAGTGGCGCCCTGCAATATTTGCATGTCGCT
ATGTGTTCTGGGAAATCACCATAAACGTGAAATGTCTTTGGATTTGGGAATCTTATAAGTTCTGTATGAG
ACCACTCTTTCCCAAAAGGTGGAAGACGACCCGAGTTTTAGAGCTAGAAATAGCAAGTTAAAATAAGGCT
AGTCCGTTATCAACTTGAAAAAGTGGCACCGAGTCGGTGCTTTTTTTGGTCTGAGACGCCGCGGTGGAGC
TCCAGCTTTTGTTCCCTTTAGTGAGGGTTAATTGCGCGCTTGGCGTAATCATGGTCATAGCTGTTTCCTG
TGTGAAATTGTTATCCGCTCACAATTCCACACAACATACGAGCCGGAAGCATAAAGTGTAAAGCCTGGGG
TGCCTAATGAGTGAGCTAACTCACATTAATTGCGTTGCGCTCACTGCCCGCTTTCCAGTCGGGAAACCTG
TCGTGCCAGCTGCATTAATGAATCGGCCAACGCGCGGGGAGAGGCGGTTTGCGTATTGGGCGCTCTTCCG
CTTCCTCGCTCACTGACTCGCTGCGCTCGGTCGTTCGGCTGCGGCGAGCGGTATCAGCTCACTCAAAGGC
GGTAATACGGTTATCCACAGAATCAGGGGATAACGCAGGAAAGAACATGTGAGCAAAAGGCCAGCAAAAG
GCCAGGAACCGTAAAAAGGCCGCGTTGCTGGCGTTTTTCCATAGGCTCCGCCCCCCTGACGAGCATCACA
AAAATCGACGCTCAAGTCAGAGGTGGCGAAACCCGACAGGACTATAAAGATACCAGGCGTTTCCCCCTGG
AAGCTCCCTCGTGCGCTCTCCTGTTCCGACCCTGCCGCTTACCGGATACCTGTCCGCCTTTCTCCCTTCG
GGAAGCGTGGCGCTTTCTCATAGCTCACGCTGTAGGTATCTCAGTTCGGTGTAGGTCGTTCGCTCCAAGC
TGGGCTGTGTGCACGAACCCCCCGTTCAGCCCGACCGCTGCGCCTTATCCGGTAACTATCGTCTTGAGTC
CAACCCGGTAAGACACGACTTATCGCCACTGGCAGCAGCCACTGGTAACAGGATTAGCAGAGCGAGGTAT
GTAGGCGGTGCTACAGAGTTCTTGAAGTGGTGGCCTAACTACGGCTACACTAGAAGAACAGTATTTGGTA
TCTGCGCTCTGCTGAAGCCAGTTACCTTCGGAAAAAGAGTTGGTAGCTCTTGATCCGGCAAACAAACCAC
CGCTGGTAGCGGTGGTTTTTTTGTTTGCAAGCAGCAGATTACGCGCAGAAAAAAAGGATCTCAAGAAGAT
CCTTTGATCTTTTCTACGGGGTCTGACGCTCAGTGGAACGAAAACTCACGTTAAGGGATTTTGGTCATGA
TCAGAAGAACTCGTCAAGAAGGCGATAGAAGGCGATGCGCTGCGAATCGGGAGCGGCGATACCGTAAAGC
ACGAGGAAGCGGTCAGCCCATTCGCCGCCAAGCTCTTCAGCAATATCACGGGTAGCCAACGCTATGTCCT
GATAGCGGTCCGCCACACCCAGCCGGCCACAGTCGATGAATCCAGAAAAGCGGCCATTTTCCACCATGAT
ATTCGGCAAGCAGGCATCGCCATGGGTCACGACGAGATCCTCGCCGTCGGGCATGCTCGCCTTGAGCCTG
GCGAACAGTTCGGCTGGCGCGAGCCCCTGATGCTCTTCGTCCAGATCATCCTGATCGACAAGACCGGCTT
CCATCCGAGTACGTGCTCGCTCGATGCGATGTTTCGCTTGGTGGTCGAATGGGCAGGTAGCCGGATCAAG
CGTATGCAGCCGCCGCATTGCATCAGCCATGATGGATACTTTCTCGGCAGGAGCAAGGTGAGATGACAGG
AGATCCTGCCCCGGCACTTCGCCCAATAGCAGCCAGTCCCTTCCCGCTTCAGTGACAACGTCGAGCACAG
CTGCGCAAGGAACGCCCGTCGTGGCCAGCCACGATAGCCGCGCTGCCTCGTCTTGCAGTTCATTCAGGGC
ACCGGACAGGTCGGTCTTGACAAAAAGAACCGGGCGCCCCTGCGCTGACAGCCGGAACACGGCGGCATCA
GAGCAGCCGATTGTCTGTTGTGCCCAGTCATAGCCGAATAGCCTCTCCACCCAAGCGGCCGGAGAACCTG
CGTGCAATCCATCTTGTTCAATCATGCGAAACGATCCTCATCCTGTCTCTTGATCGATCTTTGCAAAAGC
CTAGGCCTCCAAAAAAGCCTCCTCACTACTTCTGGAATAGCTCAGAGGCCGAGGCGGCCTCGGCCTCTGC
ATAAATAAAAAAAATTAGTCAGCCATGGGGCGGAGAATGGGCGGAACTGGGCGGAGTTAGGGGCGGGATG
GGCGGAGTTAGGGGCGGGACTATGGTTGCTGACTAATTGAGATGCATGCTTTGCATACTTCTGCCTGCTG
GGGAGCCTGGGGACTTTCCACACCTGGTTGCTGACTAATTGAGATGCATGCTTTGCATACTTCTGCCTGC
TGGGGAGCCTGGGGACTTTCCACACCCTAACTGACACACATTCCACAGCTGGTTCTTTCCGCCTCAGGAC
TCTTCCTTTTTCAATATTATTGAAGCATTTATCAGGGTTATTGTCTCATGAGCGGATACATATTTGAATG
TATTTAGAAAAATAAACAAATAGGGGTTCCGCGCACATTTCCCCGAAAAGTGCCACCTAAATTGTAAGCG
TTAATATTTTGTTAAAATTCGCGTTAAATTTTTGTTAAATCAGCTCATTTTTTAACCAATAGGCCGAAAT
CGGCAAAATCCCTTATAAATCAAAAGAATAGACCGAGATAGGGT
[37 nt withheld, positions 2915-2951]
AAAGAACGTGGACTCCAACGTCAAAGG
[49 nt withheld, positions 2979-3027]
T
[91 nt withheld, positions 3029-3119]
G
[124 nt withheld, positions 3121-3244]
CCCATTCGCCATTCAGGCTGCGCAACTGTTGGGAAGGGCGATCGGTGCGGGCCTCTTCGCTATTACGCCA
GCTGGCGAAAGGGGGATGTGCTGCAAGGCGATTAAGTTGGGTAACGCCAGGGTTTTCCCAGTCACGACGT
TGTAAAACGACGGCCAGTGAGCGCGCGTAATACGACTCACTATAGGGCGAATTGGGTACCCGTCTCACCT
Features (pLannotate 1.2.2; 14 found; start..end, strand, type, name):
      1..215     +  promoter       H1 promoter: human H1 RNA promoter
    245..320     +  misc_RNA       gRNA scaffold: guide RNA scaffold for the Streptococcus pyogenes CRISPR/Cas9 system
    365..383     -  promoter       T3 promoter: promoter for bacteriophage T3 RNA polymerase
    428..444     -  protein_bind   lac operator: The lac repressor binds to the lac operator to inhibit transcription in E. coli. This inhibition can be relieved by adding lactose or isopropyl-β-D-thiogalactopyranoside (IPTG). lac repressor encoded by lacI
    452..482     -  promoter       lac promoter: promoter for the E. coli lac operon
    497..518     -  protein_bind   CAP binding site: CAP binding activates transcription in the presence of cAMP. E. coli catabolite activator protein
    531..623     -  CDS            lacI (fragment): lac repressor; lacI; The lac repressor binds to the lac operator to inhibit transcription in E. coli. This inhibition can be relieved by adding lactose or isopropyl-β-D-thiogalactopyranoside (IPTG).
    806..1394    -  rep_origin     ori: high-copy-number ColE1/pMB1/pBR322/pUC origin of replication
   1471..2265    -  CDS            NeoR/KanR: aminoglycoside phosphotransferase from Tn5; aph(3')-II (or nptII); confers resistance to neomycin, kanamycin, and G418 (Geneticin®)
   2300..2657    -  promoter       SV40 promoter: SV40 enhancer and early promoter
   2659..2763    -  promoter       AmpR promoter: bla
   2816..3244    -  rep_origin     f1 ori (sequence partly withheld): f1 bacteriophage origin of replication; arrow indicates direction of (+) strand synthesis
   3249..3404    -  CDS            lacZα (fragment): LacZα fragment of β-galactosidase; lacZ fragment
   3412..3430    +  promoter       T7 promoter: promoter for bacteriophage T7 RNA polymerase
