[The description below was written by a language model from this plasmid's Addgene catalogue record and pLannotate feature annotations shown in this document.]
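Description:
phH1-GBX2-gRNA is a compact (about 3.5 kb) mammalian CRISPR guide RNA expression plasmid built on the phH1-gRNA backbone. Its payload is a single transcription unit in which the human H1 RNA promoter, an RNA polymerase III promoter suited to producing small, defined RNAs, sits upstream of the Streptococcus pyogenes Cas9 guide RNA scaffold. The short gap between promoter and scaffold in the feature table is consistent with the position of the 20-nucleotide spacer, which the catalogue record lists as targeting human GBX2, a homeobox transcription factor gene. The plasmid carries no Cas9 coding sequence, so the nuclease must be supplied from a separate source for the guide to direct cleavage or targeting at the GBX2 locus.

The rest of the plasmid is a standard cloning-vector framework. A high-copy ColE1/pUC-type origin supports replication in E. coli, and selection is with kanamycin through the Tn5 aminoglycoside phosphotransferase (NeoR/KanR). That marker is preceded by both a bacterial (AmpR/bla) promoter and the SV40 enhancer/early promoter, an arrangement that allows expression in bacteria and could in principle also confer G418 resistance in mammalian cells, although the record does not state that it was used this way. An f1 origin, flanking T7 and T3 phage promoters, and remnants of the lac promoter/operator, lacZα and lacI are carried over from the parental vector and play no apparent role in guide expression. The associated publication concerns generating midbrain dopaminergic neurons from lineage-restricted human stem cells, suggesting that the guide was used to edit GBX2 in human pluripotent cells. The record itself states only that the plasmid contains a gRNA for GBX2.
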