Addgene plasmid #192510: phH1-GBX2-gRNA
Purpose: Contains gRNA for GBX2
Depositing lab: Mark Denham. Depositing organization: Aarhus University. Publication: Enhanced production of mesencephalic dopaminergic neurons from lineage-restricted human undifferentiated stem cells. Maimaitili M, Chen M, Febbraro F, Ucuncu E, Kelly R, Niclis JC, Christiansen JR, Mermet-Joret N, Niculescu D, Lauritsen J, Iannielli A, Klaestrup IH, Jensen UB, Qvist P, Nabavi S, Broccoli V, Nykjaer A, Romero-Ramos M, Denham M. Nat Commun. 2023 Dec 5;14(1):7871. doi: 10.1038/s41467-023-43471-0. PubMed 38052784.
Backbone
  Vector backbone: phH1-gRNA
  Total vector size (bp): 3454
  Vector type: Mammalian Expression, CRISPR
Growth in bacteria
  Bacterial resistance: Kanamycin, 50 μg/mL
  Growth temperature: 37°C
  Growth strain: DH5alpha
  Copy number: High Copy
Gene/Insert
  Gene/Insert name: GBX2
  gRNA/shRNA sequence: AAAGGTGGAAGACGACCCGA
  Species: H. sapiens (human)
  Entrez Gene: GBX2
Terms and licenses: Academic/Nonprofit Terms; Industry Terms: Not Available to Industry
How to cite: phH1-GBX2-gRNA was a gift from Mark Denham (Addgene plasmid # 192510 ; http://n2t.net/addgene:192510 ; RRID:Addgene_192510)
